>Addgene plasmid #23685 | pDONR223-CLK2 | depositor partial sequence | sequence record 11186 | Author sequence
ATGCCGCATCCTCGAAGGTACCACTCCTCAGAGCGAGGCAGCCGGGGGAGTTACCGTGAACACTATCGGA
GCCGAAAGCATAAGCGACGAAGAAGTCGCTCCTGGTCAAGTAGTAGTGACCGGACACGACGGCGTCGGCG
AGAGGACAGCTACCATGTCCGTTCTCGAAGCAGTTATGATGATCGTTCGTCCGACCGGAGGGTGTATGAC
CGGCGATACTGTGGCAGCTACAGACGCAACGATTATAGCCGGGATCGGGGAGATGCCTACTATGACACAG
ACTATCGGCATTCCTATGAATATCAGCGGGAGAACAGCAGTTACCGCAGCCAGCGCAGCAGCCGGAGGAA
GCACAGACGGCGGAGGAGGCGCAGCCGGACATTTAGCCGCTCATCTTCGCAGCACAGCAGCCGGAGAGCC
AAGAGTGTAGAGGACGACGCTGAGGGCCACCTCATCTACCACGTCGGGGACTGGCTACAAGAGCGATATG
AAATCGTTAGCACCTTAGGAGAGGGGACCTTCGGCCGAGTTGTACAATGTGTTGACCATCGCAGGGGTGG
GGCTCGAGTTGCCCTGAAGATCATTAAGAATGTGGAGAAGTACAAGGAAGCAGCTCGACTTGAGATCAAC
GTGCTAGAGAAAATCAATGAGAAAGACCCTGACAACAAGAACCTCTGTGTCCAGATGTTTGACTGGTTTG
ACTACCATGGCCACATGTGTATCTCCTTTGAGCTTCTGGGCCTTAGCACCTTCGATTTCCTCAAAGACAA
CAACTACCTGCCCTACCCCATCCACCAAGTGCGCCACATGGCCTTCCAGCTGTGCCAGGCTGTCAAGTTC
CTCCATGATAACAAGCTGACACATACAGACCTCAAGCCTGAAAATATTCTGTTTGTGAATTCAGACTATG
AGCTCACCTACAACCTAGAGAAGAAGCGAGATGAGCGCAGTGTGAAGAGCACAGCTGTGCGGGTGGTAGA
CTTTGGCAGTGCCACCTTTGACCATGAGCACCATAGCACCATTGTCTCCACTCGCCATTACCGAGCACCA
GAAGTCATCCTTGAGTTGGGCTGGTCACAGCCTTGTGATGTGTGGAGTATAGGCTGCATCATCTTTGAAT
ACTATGTGGGATTCACCCTCTTCCAGACCCATGACAACAGAGAGCATCTAGCCATGATGGAAAGGATCTT
GGGTCCTATCCCTTCCCGGATGATCCGAAAGACAAGAAAGCAGAAATATTTTTACCGGGGTCGCCTGGAT
TGGGATGAGAACACATCAGCTGGGCGCTATGTTCGTGAGAACTGCAAACCGCTGCGGCGGTATCTGACCT
CAGAGGCAGAGGAACACCACCAGCTCTTCGATCTGATTGAAAGCATGCTAGAGTATGAACCAGCTAAGCG
GCTGACCTTGGGTGAAGCCCTTCAGCATCCTTTCTTCGCCCGCCTTCGGGCTGAGCCGCCCAACAAGTTG
TGGGACTCCAGTCGGGATATCAGTCGGTGA
