>Addgene plasmid #23685 | pDONR223-CLK2 | addgene partial sequence | sequence record 29524 | 23685 with M13pUC-fwd
AGCTCGGGCCCAATAATGATTTTATTTTGACTGATAGTGACCTGTTCGTTGCAACAAATTGATGAGCAAT
GCTTTTTTATAATGCCAACTTTGTACAAAAAAGTTGGCATGCCGCATCCTCGAAGGTACCACTCCTCAGA
GCGAGGCAGCCGGGGGAGTTACCGTGAACACTATCGGAGCCGAAAGCATAAGCGACGAAGAAGTCGCTCC
TGGTCAAGTAGTAGTGACCGGACACGACGGCGTCGGCGAGAGGACAGCTACCATGTCCGTTCTCGAAGCA
GTTATGATGATCGTTCGTCCGACCGGAGGGTGTATGACCGGCGATACTGTGGCAGCTACAGACGCAACGA
TTATAGCCGGGATCGGGGAGATGCCTACTATGACACAGACTATCGGCATTCCTATGAATATCAGCGGGAG
AACAGCAGTTACCGCAGCCAGCGCAGCAGCCGGAGGAAGCACAGACGGCGGAGGAGGCGCAGCCGGACAT
TTAGCCGCTCATCTTCGCAGCACAGCAGCCGGAGAGCCAAGAGTGTAGAGGACGACGCTGAGGGCCACCT
CATCTACCACGTCGGGGACTGGCTACAAGAGCGATATGAAATCGTTAGCACCTTAGGAGAGGGGACCTTC
GGCCGAGTTGTACATG
