[The description below was written by a language model from this plasmid's Addgene catalogue record.]
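Description:
pDONR223-CLK2 is a Gateway entry clone built in the pDONR223 donor backbone (Invitrogen; about 5 kb without insert) and carrying the open reading frame of human CLK2, CDC-like kinase 2, as an insert of roughly 1.5 kb. It is a bacterial propagation plasmid, maintained at high copy in standard E. coli cloning strains under spectinomycin selection. The record gives no feature table, so the specific origin of replication and the recombination sites flanking the insert are not itemised. However, an ORF introduced into a pDONR vector by Gateway cloning is normally flanked by attL sites, which allow it to be moved by LR recombination into any compatible destination vector. M13 forward and reverse primer sites on either side of the insert are listed for sequence verification.

The CLK2 ORF was cloned without a stop codon. This "open" configuration lets the coding sequence read through into whatever lies downstream in the destination vector, so that a C-terminal epitope tag and a stop codon are supplied after recombination. The record lists no promoter for the insert, and the depositors state that the plasmid should not be transfected directly. It serves only as a shuttle source of the ORF. The depositors point to a companion set of lentiviral Gateway destination vectors (pLX301 to pLX304) for expressing these ORFs in mammalian cells. The clone belongs to a larger kit of ORF clones, and the associated publication concerns resistance to RAF inhibition through reactivation of the MAP kinase pathway.
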