Addgene plasmid #23685: pDONR223-CLK2
Depositing lab: William Hahn & David Root. Depositing organization: Dana-Farber Cancer Institute. Publication: COT drives resistance to RAF inhibition through MAP kinase pathway reactivation. Johannessen CM, Boehm JS, Kim SY, Thomas SR, Wardwell L, Johnson LA, Emery CM, Stransky N, Cogdill AP, Barretina J, Caponigro G, Hieronymus H, Murray RR, Salehi-Ashtiani K, Hill DE, Vidal M, Zhao JJ, Yang X, Alkan O, Kim S, Harris JL, Wilson CJ, Myer VE, Finan PM, Root DE, Roberts TM, Golub T, Flaherty KT, Dummer R, Weber BL, Sellers WR, Schlegel R, Wargo JA, Hahn WC, Garraway LA. Nature. 2010 Dec 16;468(7326):968-72. doi: 10.1038/nature09627 PubMed 21107320.
Backbone
  Vector backbone: pDONR223
  Backbone manufacturer: Invitrogen
  Backbone size w/o insert (bp): 5005
  Vector type: Gateway Donor vector
Growth in bacteria
  Bacterial resistance: Spectinomycin, 50 μg/mL
  Growth temperature: 37°C
  Growth strain: DH5alpha
  Copy number: High Copy
Gene/Insert
  Gene/Insert name: CLK2 (alt name: CDC-like kinase 2)
  Species: H. sapiens (human)
  Insert size (bp): 1500
  Entrez Gene: CLK2
  Cloning method: Gateway Cloning
  Sequencing primers: 5′ M13pUC-fwd; 3′ M13rev
Terms and licenses: Academic/Nonprofit Terms; Industry Terms: Not Available to Industry
Depositor comments: The ORF has no Stop codon. This design enables easy recombination into a destination vector to add an epitope tag of choice and Stop codon to the ORF. Do NOT use this plasmid directly for transfections. A set of 4 custom lentiviral vectors is available ( pLX301 (http://www.addgene.org/25895/) , pLX302 (http://www.addgene.org/25896/) , pLX303 (http://www.addgene.org/25897/) , pLX304 (http://www.addgene.org/25890/) ) to be used to express these ORFs in mammalian cells. These plasmids are not included in the kit and must be ordered separately.
How to cite: pDONR223-CLK2 was a gift from William Hahn & David Root (Addgene plasmid # 23685 ; http://n2t.net/addgene:23685 ; RRID:Addgene_23685)
